>Addgene plasmid #161889 | pDest-686 (attR4-attR2) | addgene full sequence | sequence record 322135 | Addgene NGS Result
GTCGACGGATCGGGAGATCTCCCGATCCCCTATGGTGCACTCTCAGTACAATCTGCTCTGATGCCGCATA
GTTAAGCCAGTATCTGCTCCCTGCTTGTGTGTTGGAGGTCGCTGAGTAGTGCGCGAGCAAAATTTAAGCT
ACAACAAGGCAAGGCTTGACCGACAATTGCATGAAGAATCTGCTTAGGGTTAGGCGTTTTGCGCTGCTTC
GCGATGTACGGGCCAGATATACGCGTTGACATTGATTATTGACTAGTTATTAATAGTAATCAATTACGGG
GTCATTAGTTCATAGCCCATATATGGAGTTCCGCGTTACATAACTTACGGTAAATGGCCCGCCTGGCTGA
CCGCCCAACGACCCCCGCCCATTGACGTCAATAATGACGTATGTTCCCATAGTAACGCCAATAGGGACTT
TCCATTGACGTCAATGGGTGGAGTATTTACGGTAAACTGCCCACTTGGCAGTACATCAAGTGTATCATAT
GCCAAGTACGCCCCCTATTGACGTCAATGACGGTAAATGGCCCGCCTGGCATTATGCCCAGTACATGACC
TTATGGGACTTTCCTACTTGGCAGTACATCTACGTATTAGTCATCGCTATTACCATGGTGATGCGGTTTT
GGCAGTACATCAATGGGCGTGGATAGCGGTTTGACTCACGGGGATTTCCAAGTCTCCACCCCATTGACGT
CAATGGGAGTTTGTTTTGGCACCAAAATCAACGGGACTTTCCAAAATGTCGTAACAACTCCGCCCCATTG
ACGCAAATGGGCGGTAGGCGTGTACGGTGGGAGGTCTATATAAGCAGCGCGTTTTGCCTGTACTGGGTCT
CTCTGGTTAGACCAGATCTGAGCCTGGGAGCTCTCTGGCTAACTAGGGAACCCACTGCTTAAGCCTCAAT
AAAGCTTGCCTTGAGTGCTTCAAGTAGTGTGTGCCCGTCTGTTGTGTGACTCTGGTAACTAGAGATCCCT
CAGACCCTTTTAGTCAGTGTGGAAAATCTCTAGCAGTGGCGCCCGAACAGGGACTTGAAAGCGAAAGGGA
AACCAGAGGAGCTCTCTCGACGCAGGACTCGGCTTGCTGAAGCGCGCACGGCAAGAGGCGAGGGGCGGCG
ACTGGTGAGTACGCCAAAAATTTTGACTAGCGGAGGCTAGAAGGAGAGAGATGGGTGCGAGAGCGTCAGT
ATTAAGCGGGGGAGAATTAGATCGCGATGGGAAAAAATTCGGTTAAGGCCAGGGGGAAAGAAAAAATATA
AATTAAAACATATAGTATGGGCAAGCAGGGAGCTAGAACGATTCGCAGTTAATCCTGGCCTGTTAGAAAC
ATCAGAAGGCTGTAGACAAATACTGGGACAGCTACAACCATCCCTTCAGACAGGATCAGAAGAACTTAGA
TCATTATATAATACAGTAGCAACCCTCTATTGTGTGCATCAAAGGATAGAGATAAAAGACACCAAGGAAG
CTTTAGACAAGATAGAGGAAGAGCAAAACAAAAGTAAGACCACCGCACAGCAAGCGGCCGGCCGCTGATC
TTCAGACCTGGAGGAGGAGATATGAGGGACAATTGGAGAAGTGAATTATATAAATATAAAGTAGTAAAAA
TTGAACCATTAGGAGTAGCACCCACCAAGGCAAAGAGAAGAGTGGTGCAGAGAGAAAAAAGAGCAGTGGG
AATAGGAGCTTTGTTCCTTGGGTTCTTGGGAGCAGCAGGAAGCACTATGGGCGCAGCGTCAATGACGCTG
ACGGTACAGGCCAGACAATTATTGTCTGGTATAGTGCAGCAGCAGAACAATTTGCTGAGGGCTATTGAGG
CGCAACAGCATCTGTTGCAACTCACAGTCTGGGGCATCAAGCAGCTCCAGGCAAGAATCCTGGCTGTGGA
AAGATACCTAAAGGATCAACAGCTCCTGGGGATTTGGGGTTGCTCTGGAAAACTCATTTGCACCACTGCT
GTGCCTTGGAATGCTAGTTGGAGTAATAAATCTCTGGAACAGATTTGGAATCACACGACCTGGATGGAGT
GGGACAGAGAAATTAACAATTACACAAGCTTAATACACTCCTTAATTGAAGAATCGCAAAACCAGCAAGA
AAAGAATGAACAAGAATTATTGGAATTAGATAAATGGGCAAGTTTGTGGAATTGGTTTAACATAACAAAT
TGGCTGTGGTATATAAAATTATTCATAATGATAGTAGGAGGCTTGGTAGGTTTAAGAATAGTTTTTGCTG
TACTTTCTATAGTGAATAGAGTTAGGCAGGGATATTCACCATTATCGTTTCAGACCCACCTCCCAACCCC
GAGGGGACCCGACAGGCCCGAAGGAATAGAAGAAGAAGGTGGAGAGAGAGACAGAGACAGATCCATTCGA
TTAGTGAACGGATCGGCACTGCGTGCGCCAATTCTGCAGACAAATGGCAGTATTCATCCACAATTTTAAA
AGAAAAGGGGGGATTGGGGGGTACAGTGCAGGGGAAAGAATAGTAGACATAATAGCAACAGACATACAAA
CTAAAGAATTACAAAAACAAATTACAAAAATTCAAAATTTTCGGGTTTATTACAGGGACAGCAGAGATCC
AGTTTGGTTAGTACCGGGCCCGCTCTAGATTGAATTATCACAACTTTGTATAGAAAAGTTGAACGAGAAA
CGTAAAATGATATAAATATCAATATATTAAATTAGATTTTGCATAAAAAACAGACTACATAATACTGTAA
AACACAACATATCCAGTCACTATGGCGGCCGCATTAGGCACCCCAGGCTTTACACTTTATGCTTCCGGCT
CGTATAATGTGTGGATTTTGAGTTAGGATCCGTCGAGATTTTCAGGAGCTAAGGAAGCTAAAATGGAGAA
AAAAATCACTGGATATACCACCGTTGATATATCCCAATGGCATCGTAAAGAACATTTTGAGGCATTTCAG
TCAGTTGCTCAATGTACCTATAACCAGACCGTTCAGCTGGATATTACGGCCTTTTTAAAGACCGTAAAGA
AAAATAAGCACAAGTTTTATCCGGCCTTTATTCACATTCTTGCCCGCCTGATGAATGCTCATCCGGAATT
CCGTATGGCAATGAAAGACGGTGAGCTGGTGATATGGGATAGTGTTCACCCTTGTTACACCGTTTTCCAT
GAGCAAACTGAAACGTTTTCATCGCTCTGGAGTGAATACCACGACGATTTCCGGCAGTTTCTACACATAT
ATTCGCAAGATGTGGCGTGTTACGGTGAAAACCTGGCCTATTTCCCTAAAGGGTTTATTGAGAATATGTT
TTTCGTCTCAGCCAATCCCTGGGTGAGTTTCACCAGTTTTGATTTAAACGTGGCCAATATGGACAACTTC
TTCGCCCCCGTTTTCACCATGGGCAAATATTATACGCAAGGCGACAAGGTGCTGATGCCGCTGGCGATTC
AGGTTCATCATGCCGTTTGTGATGGCTTCCATGTCGGCAGAATGCTTAATGAATTACAACAGTACTGCGA
TGAGTGGCAGGGCGGGGCGTAAACGCGTGGATCCGGCTTACTAAAAGCCAGATAACAGTATGCGTATTTG
CGCGCACCGGTGCTAGCGTATACCCGAAGTATGTCAAAAAGAGGTATGCTATGAAGCAGCGTATTACAGT
GACAGTTGACAGCGACAGCTATCAGTTGCTCAAGGCATATATGATGTCAATATCTCCGGTCTGGTAAGCA
CAACCATGCAGAATGAAGCCCGTCGTCTGCGTGCCGAACGCTGGAAAGCGGAAAATCAGGAAGGGATGGC
TGAGGTCGCCCGGTTTATTGAAATGAACGGCTCTTTTGCTGACGAGAACAGGGGCTGGTGAAATGCAGTT
TAAGGTTTACACCTATAAAAGAGAGAGCCGTTATCGTCTGTTTGTGGATGTACAGAGTGATATTATTGAC
ACGCCCGGGCGACGGATGGTGATCCCCCTGGCCAGTGCACGTCTGCTGTCAGATAAAGTCTCCCGTGAAC
TTTACCCGGTGGTGCATATCGGGGATGAAAGCTGGCGCATGATGACCACCGATATGGCCAGTGTGCCGGT
CTCCGTTATCGGGGAAGAAGTGGCTGATCTCAGCCACCGCGAAAATGACATCAAAAACGCCATTAACCTG
ATGTTCTGGGGAATATAAATGTCAGGCTCCCTTATACACAGCCAGTCTGCAGGTCGACCATAGTGACTGG
ATATGTTGTGTTTTACAGTATTATGTAGTCTGTTTTTTATGCAAAATCTAATTTAATATATTGATATTTA
TATCATTTTACGTTTCTCGTTCAACTTTCTTGTACAAAGTTGTGATAATTCAAGGGATCTAGGGTGTGGA
AAGTCCCCAGGCTCCCCAGCAGGCAGAAGTATGCAAAGCATGCATCTCAATTAGTCAGCAACCAGGTGTG
GAAAGTCCCCAGGCTCCCCAGCAGGCAGAAGTATGCAAAGCATGCATCTCAATTAGTCAGCAACCATAGT
CCCGCCCCTAACTCCGCCCATCCCGCCCCTAACTCCGCCCAGTTCCGCCCATTCTCCGCCCCATGGCTGA
CTAATTTTTTTTATTTATGCAGAGGCCGAGGCCGCCTCTGCCTCTGAGCTATTCCAGAAGTAGTGAGGAG
GCTTTTTTGGAGGCCTAGGCTTTTGCAAAAAGCTCCCGGGAGCTTGTATATCCATTTTCGGATCTGATCA
AGAGACAGGATGAGGATCGTTTCGCATGATTGAACAAGATGGATTGCACGCAGGTTCTCCGGCCGCTTGG
GTGGAGAGGCTATTCGGCTATGACTGGGCACAACAGACAATCGGCTGCTCTGATGCCGCCGTGTTCCGGC
TGTCAGCGCAGGGGCGCCCGGTTCTTTTTGTCAAGACCGACCTGTCCGGTGCCCTGAATGAACTGCAGGA
CGAGGCAGCGCGGCTATCGTGGCTGGCCACGACGGGCGTTCCTTGCGCAGCTGTGCTCGACGTTGTCACT
GAAGCGGGAAGGGACTGGCTGCTATTGGGCGAAGTGCCGGGGCAGGATCTCCTGTCATCTCACCTTGCTC
CTGCCGAGAAAGTATCCATCATGGCTGATGCAATGCGGCGGCTGCATACGCTTGATCCGGCTACCTGCCC
ATTCGACCACCAAGCGAAACATCGCATCGAGCGAGCACGTACTCGGATGGAAGCCGGTCTTGTCGATCAG
GATGATCTGGACGAAGAGCATCAGGGGCTCGCGCCAGCCGAACTGTTCGCCAGGCTCAAGGCGCGCATGC
CCGACGGCGAGGATCTCGTCGTGACCCATGGCGATGCCTGCTTGCCGAATATCATGGTGGAAAATGGCCG
CTTTTCTGGATTCATCGACTGTGGCCGGCTGGGTGTGGCGGACCGCTATCAGGACATAGCGTTGGCTACC
CGTGATATTGCTGAAGAGCTTGGCGGCGAATGGGCTGACCGCTTCCTCGTGCTTTACGGTATCGCCGCTC
CCGATTCGCAGCGCATCGCCTTCTATCGCCTTCTTGACGAGTTCTTCTGAAGATCCAATCTCGAGGTCGA
CGGTATCGATAAGCTCGCTTCACGAGATCATGTTTAAGGGTTCCGGTTCCACTAGGTACAATTCGATATC
AAGCTTATCGATAATCAACCTCTGGATTACAAAATTTGTGAAAGATTGACTGGTATTCTTAACTATGTTG
CTCCTTTTACGCTATGTGGATACGCTGCTTTAATGCCTTTGTATCATGCTATTGCTTCCCGTATGGCTTT
CATTTTCTCCTCCTTGTATAAATCCTGGTTGCTGTCTCTTTATGAGGAGTTGTGGCCCGTTGTCAGGCAA
CGTGGCGTGGTGTGCACTGTGTTTGCTGACGCAACCCCCACTGGTTGGGGCATTGCCACCACCTGTCAGC
TCCTTTCCGGGACTTTCGCTTTCCCCCTCCCTATTGCCACGGCGGAACTCATCGCCGCCTGCCTTGCCCG
CTGCTGGACAGGGGCTCGGCTGTTGGGCACTGACAATTCCGTGGTGTTGTCGGGGAAATCATCGTCCTTT
CCTTGGCTGCTCGCCTGTGTTGCCACCTGGATTCTGCGCGGGACGTCCTTCTGCTACGTCCCTTCGGCCC
TCAATCCAGCGGACCTTCCTTCCCGCGGCCTGCTGCCGGCTCTGCGGCCTCTTCCGCGTCTTCGCCTTCG
CCCTCAGACGAGTCGGATCTCCCTTTGGGCCGCCTCCCCGCATCGATACCGTCGACCTCGATCGAGACCT
AGAAAAACATGGAGCAATCACAAGTAGCAATACAGCAGCTACCAATGCTGATTGTGCCTGGCTAGAAGCA
CAAGAGGAGGAGGAGGTGGGTTTTCCAGTCACACCTCAGGTACCTTTAAGACCAATGACTTACAAGGCAG
CTGTAGATCTTAGCCACTTTTTAAAAGAAAAGGGGGGACTGGAAGGGCTAATTCACTCCCAACGAAGACA
AGATATCCTTGATCTGTGGATCTACCACACACAAGGCTACTTCCCTGATTGGCAGAACTACACACCAGGG
CCAGGGATCAGATATCCACTGACCTTTGGATGGTGCTACAAGCTAGTACCAGTTGAGCAAGAGAAGGTAG
AAGAAGCCAATGAAGGAGAGAACACCCGCTTGTTACACCCTGTGAGCCTGCATGGGATGGATGACCCGGA
GAGAGAAGTATTAGAGTGGAGGTTTGACAGCCGCCTAGCATTTCATCACATGGCCCGAGAGCTGCATCCG
GACTGTACTGGGTCTCTCTGGTTAGACCAGATCTGAGCCTGGGAGCTCTCTGGCTAACTAGGGAACCCAC
TGCTTAAGCCTCAATAAAGCTTGCCTTGAGTGCTTCAAGTAGTGTGTGCCCGTCTGTTGTGTGACTCTGG
TAACTAGAGATCCCTCAGACCCTTTTAGTCAGTGTGGAAAATCTCTAGCAGCATGTGAGCAAAAGGCCAG
CAAAAGGCCAGGAACCGTAAAAAGGCCGCGTTGCTGGCGTTTTTCCATAGGCTCCGCCCCCCTGACGAGC
ATCACAAAAATCGACGCTCAAGTCAGAGGTGGCGAAACCCGACAGGACTATAAAGATACCAGGCGTTTCC
CCCTGGAAGCTCCCTCGTGCGCTCTCCTGTTCCGACCCTGCCGCTTACCGGATACCTGTCCGCCTTTCTC
CCTTCGGGAAGCGTGGCGCTTTCTCATAGCTCACGCTGTAGGTATCTCAGTTCGGTGTAGGTCGTTCGCT
CCAAGCTGGGCTGTGTGCACGAACCCCCCGTTCAGCCCGACCGCTGCGCCTTATCCGGTAACTATCGTCT
TGAGTCCAACCCGGTAAGACACGACTTATCGCCACTGGCAGCAGCCACTGGTAACAGGATTAGCAGAGCG
AGGTATGTAGGCGGTGCTACAGAGTTCTTGAAGTGGTGGCCTAACTACGGCTACACTAGAAGAACAGTAT
TTGGTATCTGCGCTCTGCTGAAGCCAGTTACCTTCGGAAAAAGAGTTGGTAGCTCTTGATCCGGCAAACA
AACCACCGCTGGTAGCGGTGGTTTTTTTGTTTGCAAGCAGCAGATTACGCGCAGAAAAAAAGGATCTCAA
GAAGATCCTTTGATCTTTTCTACGGGGTCTGACGCTCAGTGGAACGAAAACTCACGTTAAGGGATTTTGG
TCATGAGATTATCAAAAAGGATCTTCACCTAGATCCTTTTAAATTAAAAATGAAGTTTTAAATCAATCTA
AAGTATATATGAGTAAACTTGGTCTGACAGTTACCAATGCTTAATCAGTGAGGCACCTATCTCAGCGATC
TGTCTATTTCGTTCATCCATAGTTGCCTGACTCCCCGTCGTGTAGATAACTACGATACGGGAGGGCTTAC
CATCTGGCCCCAGTGCTGCAATGATACCGCGAGACCCACGCTCACCGGCTCCAGATTTATCAGCAATAAA
CCAGCCAGCCGGAAGGGCCGAGCGCAGAAGTGGTCCTGCAACTTTATCCGCCTCCATCCAGTCTATTAAT
TGTTGCCGGGAAGCTAGAGTAAGTAGTTCGCCAGTTAATAGTTTGCGCAACGTTGTTGCCATTGCTACAG
GCATCGTGGTGTCACGCTCGTCGTTTGGTATGGCTTCATTCAGCTCCGGTTCCCAACGATCAAGGCGAGT
TACATGATCCCCCATGTTGTGCAAAAAAGCGGTTAGCTCCTTCGGTCCTCCGATCGTTGTCAGAAGTAAG
TTGGCCGCAGTGTTATCACTCATGGTTATGGCAGCACTGCATAATTCTCTTACTGTCATGCCATCCGTAA
GATGCTTTTCTGTGACTGGTGAGTACTCAACCAAGTCATTCTGAGAATAGTGTATGCGGCGACCGAGTTG
CTCTTGCCCGGCGTCAATACGGGATAATACCGCGCCACATAGCAGAACTTTAAAAGTGCTCATCATTGGA
AAACGTTCTTCGGGGCGAAAACTCTCAAGGATCTTACCGCTGTTGAGATCCAGTTCGATGTAACCCACTC
GTGCACCCAACTGATCTTCAGCATCTTTTACTTTCACCAGCGTTTCTGGGTGAGCAAAAACAGGAAGGCA
AAATGCCGCAAAAAAGGGAATAAGGGCGACACGGAAATGTTGAATACTCATACTCTTCCTTTTTCAATAT
TATTGAAGCATTTATCAGGGTTATTGTCTCATGAGCGGATACATATTTGAATGTATTTAGAAAAATAAAC
AAATAGGGGTTCCGCGCACATTTCCCCGAAAAGTGCCACCTGAC
Features (pLannotate 1.2.2; 28 found; start..end, strand, type, name):
     31..83      -  misc_feature   bom (fragment): basis of mobility region from pBR322
    238..617     +  enhancer       CMV enhancer: human cytomegalovirus immediate early enhancer
    618..817     +  promoter       CMV promoter: human cytomegalovirus (CMV) immediate early promoter
    835..1015    +  LTR            5' LTR (truncated): truncated 5' long terminal repeat (LTR) from HIV-1
   1062..1187    +  misc_feature   HIV-1 Ψ: packaging signal of human immunodeficiency virus type 1
   1171..1509    +  CDS            HIV-1 gag (fragment): gag protein from human immunodeficiency virus 1; gag
   1684..1917    +  misc_feature   RRE: The Rev response element (RRE) of HIV-1 allows for Rev-dependent mRNA export from the nucleus to the cytoplasm.
   2294..2394    +  CDS            Rev (fragment): human immunodeficiency virus 1 (HIV-1) Rev protein; rev; enhances nuclear export of unspliced and incompletely spliced viral mRNAs
   2444..2561    +  misc_feature   cPPT/CTS: central polypurine tract and central termination sequence of HIV-1
   2631..2651    +  protein_bind   attB4: mutant version of attB; core recombination site for the Gateway® BP reaction BP Clonase™
   2645..2754    +  protein_bind   attR2 (fragment): mutant version of attR; recombination site for the Gateway® LR reaction LR Clonase™
   2779..2809    +  promoter       lac UV5 promoter: E. coli lac promoter with an "up" mutation
   2833..2862    +  promoter       cat promoter (fragment): promoter of the E. coli cat gene encoding chloramphenicol acetyltransferase
   2863..3522    +  CDS            CmR: chloramphenicol acetyltransferase; cat; confers resistance to chloramphenicol
   3680..3838    +  CDS            ccdA (fragment): CCDA_ECO57 - Also known as H, letA. Experimental evidence at protein level: Swiss-Prot protein existence level 1. Antitoxin component of a type II toxin-antitoxin (TA) system which inhibits the post-segregational killing (PSK) of plasmid-free cells, also referred to as a plasmid addiction system. Binds to and blocks the activity of CcdB; will also remove bound CcdB protein from the CcdB-GyrA complex by forming a CcdA-CcdB complex, a process termed rejuvenation. Functions as a transcriptional corepressor for the ccdAB operon, repression also requires CcdB (By similarity). From Escherichia coli
   3843..4145    +  CDS            ccdB: CCDB_ECOLI - Also known as G, letB, letD. Experimental evidence at protein level: Swiss-Prot protein existence level 1. Toxic component of a type II toxin-antitoxin (TA) system, functioning in plasmid maintainence. Responsible for the post- segregational killing (PSK) of plasmid-free cells, also referred to as a plasmid addiction system. Half-life of over 2 hours. Cell killing by CcdB is accompanied by filamentation, defects in chromosome and plasmid segregation, defects in cell division, formation of anucleate cells, decreased DNA synthesis and plasmid loss. Interferes with the activity of DN
   4189..4313    -  protein_bind   attR1: mutant version of attR; recombination site for the Gateway® LR reaction LR Clonase™
   4333..4649    +  promoter       SV40 promoter: SV40 enhancer and early promoter
   4716..5507    +  CDS            neo: KKA2_KLEPN - Also known as kan, nptII. Experimental evidence at protein level: Swiss-Prot protein existence level 1. Resistance to kanamycin, neomycin, paromomycin, ribostamycin, butirosin and gentamicin B. From Klebsiella pneumoniae.
   5520..5545    -  misc_feature   MCS (fragment): pBluescript multiple cloning site
   5590..5613    +  misc_feature   MCS (fragment): pBluescript multiple cloning site
   5613..6201    +  misc_feature   WPRE: woodchuck hepatitis virus posttranscriptional regulatory element
   6202..6221    +  misc_feature   MCS (fragment): pBluescript multiple cloning site
   6223..6723    +  CDS            nef (fragment): NEF_HV1LA - Experimental evidence at protein level: Swiss-Prot protein existence level 1. Extracellular Nef protein targets CD4(+) T-lymphocytes for apoptosis by interacting with CXCR4 surface receptors. From Human immunodeficiency virus type 1 group M subtype B (isolate Lai) (HIV-1).
   6730..6910    +  LTR            5' LTR (truncated): truncated 5' long terminal repeat (LTR) from HIV-1
   6972..7560    -  rep_origin     ori: high-copy-number ColE1/pMB1/pBR322/pUC origin of replication
   7731..8591    -  CDS            AmpR: β-lactamase; bla; confers resistance to ampicillin, carbenicillin, and related antibiotics
   8592..8696    -  promoter       AmpR promoter: bla
