[The description below was written by a language model from this plasmid's Addgene catalogue record and pLannotate feature annotations shown in this document.]
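Description:
pDest-686 (attR4-attR2) is an empty Multisite Gateway destination vector built on the pFUGW lentiviral backbone and intended for producing lentivirus carrying user-assembled expression cassettes. In bacteria it replicates from a high-copy ColE1/pUC-type origin and carries ampicillin resistance (bla) on the backbone. The Gateway cassette adds chloramphenicol resistance and the ccdB toxin gene, so the unrecombined plasmid has to be maintained in a ccdB-tolerant strain under dual selection.

The transfer-vector portion begins with a CMV enhancer/promoter fused to a truncated HIV-1 5' LTR, an arrangement that drives genomic RNA transcription in packaging cells. This is followed by the Ψ packaging signal with a gag fragment, the Rev response element for Rev-dependent nuclear export, and the cPPT/CTS. Downstream lies the Gateway cassette: recombination sites flanking a CmR gene and ccdB. The automated annotation labels these sites as attB4/attR2 and attR1 fragments, whereas the catalogue name identifies them as attR4 and attR2. In an LR reaction, entry clones replace the CmR–ccdB segment, and ccdB counterselects against unrecombined vector in standard strains. No promoter is annotated upstream of the cassette; in attR4-attR2 multisite formats the promoter is typically supplied by one of the entry clones, although the record does not say so.

After the cassette, an SV40 enhancer/early promoter drives the neo gene, allowing G418 selection of transduced mammalian cells. A WPRE then enhances transcript expression, and a 3' region containing a nef fragment and a truncated LTR closes the viral genome. The vector is used for combinatorial assembly of lentiviral expression clones by site-specific recombination.
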