Addgene plasmid #161889: pDest-686 (attR4-attR2)
Purpose: (Empty Backbone) Multisite Gateway (attR4-attR2) vector for lentivirus production
Depositing lab: Dominic Esposito. Depositing organization: National Cancer Institute (NCI). Publication: Combinatorial assembly of clone libraries using site-specific recombination. Wall VE, Garvey LA, Mehalko JL, Procter LV, Esposito D. Methods Mol Biol. 2014;1116:193-208. doi: 10.1007/978-1-62703-764-8_14. PubMed 24395366.
Backbone
  Vector backbone: pFUGW
  Vector type: Lentiviral
  Selectable markers: Neomycin (select with G418)
Growth in bacteria
  Bacterial resistance: Chloramphenicol and Ampicillin, 25 & 100 μg/mL
  Growth temperature: 30°C
  Growth strain: ccdB Survival
  Copy number: High Copy
Gene/Insert
  Gene/Insert name: None
Terms and licenses: Academic/Nonprofit Terms; Industry Terms: Not Available to Industry
How to cite: pDest-686 (attR4-attR2) was a gift from Dominic Esposito (Addgene plasmid # 161889 ; http://n2t.net/addgene:161889 ; RRID:Addgene_161889)
